>Addgene plasmid #54954 | mApple-TGNP-N-10 | depositor partial sequence | sequence record 85342 | insert sequence
GTGACGTCAGATCCGCTAGCTATGCCACCATGCGGTTCGTGGTTGCCTTGGTCCTCCTGAACGTCGCAGC
GGCGGGAGCCGTGCCGCTCTTGGCCACCGAAAGCGTCAAGCAAGAAGAAGCTGGAGTACGGCCTTCTGCA
GGAAACGTCTCCACCCACCCCAGCTTGAGCCAACGGCCTGGAGGCTCTACCAAGTCGCATCCGGAGCCGC
AGACTCCAAAAGACAGCCCTAGCAAGTCGAGTGCGGAGGCGCAGACCCCAGAAGACACCCCCAACAAGTC
GGGTGCGGAGGCAAAGACCCAAAAAGACAGCTCCAACAAGTCGGGTGCGGAGGCAAAGACCCAAAAAGGC
AGCACTAGCAAGTCGGGTTCGGAGGCGCAGACCACAAAAGACAGCACTAGTAAGTCGCATCCGGAGCTGC
AGACTCCAAAAGACAGCACTGGCAAATCGGGTGCGGAGGCGCAGACCCCAGAAGACAGCCCCAACAGGTC
GGGTGCGGAGGCAAAGACCCAAAAAGACAGCCCTAGCAAGTCAGGTTCGGAGGCGCAGACCACAAAAGAT
GTCCCTAATAAGTCGGGTGCGGACGGCCAGACCCCAAAAGACGGCTCCAGCAAGTCGGGTGCGGAGGATC
AGACCCCAAAAGACGTCCCTAACAAGTCGGGTGCGGAGAAGCAGACTCCAAAAGACGGCTCTAACAAGTC
CGGTGCAGAGGAGCAGGGCCCAATAGACGGGCCCAGCAAGTCGGGTGCGGAGGAGCAGACCTCAAAAGAC
AGCCCTAACAAGGTGGTTCCAGAGCAGCCTTCCTGGAAAGACCATTCCAAGCCCATCTCCAACCCTTCTG
ATAACAAGGAGCTCCCCAAGGCTGACACAAACCAGCTTGCTGACAAAGGGAAGCTTTCTCCTCATGCTTT
CAAAACCGAATCTGGGGAGGAAACTGACCTCATTTCTCCCCCGCAGGAGGAAGTTAAGTCTTCAGAGCCT
ACTGAGGATGTGGAGCCCAAAGAGGCTGAAGATGATGATACAGGACCCGAGGAGGGCTCACCGCCCAAAG
AAGAGAAAGAAAAGATGTCCGGTTCTGCCTCCAGTGAGAACCGTGAAGGAACACTTTCGGATTCCACGGG
TAGCGAGAAGGATGACCTTTATCCGAACGGTTCTGGAAATGGCAGCGCGGAGAGCAGCCACTTCTTTGCA
TATCTGGTGACTGCAGCCATTCTTGTGGCTGTCCTCTATATCGCTCATCACAACAAGCGGAAGATCATTG
CTTTTGTCCTGGAAGGAAAAAGATCTAAAGTCACCCGGCGGCCAAAGGCCAGTGACTACCAACGTTTGGA
CCAGAAGTCCAGCTCCGGAGGGGATCCACCGGTCGCCACCATGGTGAGCAAGGGCGAGGAGAATAACATG
GCCATCATCAAGGAGTTCATGCGCTTCAAGGTGCACATGGAGGGCTCCGTGAACGGCCACGAGTTCGAGA
TCGAGGGCGAGGGCGAGGGCCGCCCCTACGAGGCCTTTCAGACCGCTAAGCTGAAGGTGACCAAGGGTGG
CCCCCTGCCCTTCGCCTGGGACATCCTGTCCCCTCAGTTCATGTACGGCTCCAAGGTCTACATTAAGCAC
CCAGCCGACATCCCCGACTACTTCAAGCTGTCCTTCCCCGAGGGCTTCAGGTGGGAGCGCGTGATGAACT
TCGAGGACGGCGGCATTATTCACGTTAACCAGGACTCCTCCCTGCAGGACGGCGTGTTCATCTACAAGGT
GAAGCTGCGCGGCACCAACTTCCCCTCCGACGGCCCCGTAATGCAGAAGAAGACCATGGGCTGGGAGGCC
TCCGAGGAGCGGATGTACCCCGAGGACGGCGCCCTGAAGAGCGAGATCAAGAAGAGGCTGAAGCTGAAGG
ACGGCGGCCACTACGCCGCCGAGGTCAAGACCACCTACAAGGCCAAGAAGCCCGTGCAGCTGCCCGGCGC
CTACATCGTCGACATCAAGTTGGACATCGTGTCCCACAACGAGGACTACACCATCGTGGAACAGTACGAA
CGCGCCGAGGGCCGCCACTCCACCGGCGGCATGGACGAGCTGTACAAGTAAGCGGCCGCGACTCTAGATC
ATAATCAGCCATACCACAT
