>Addgene plasmid #54954 | mApple-TGNP-N-10 | addgene partial sequence | sequence record 97292 | C-ter-GFP 5'-CTCCTCGCCCTTGCTCAC-3'
AACGTTGGTAGTCACTGGCCTTTGGCCGCCGGGTGACTTTAGATCTTTTTCCTTCCAGGACAAAAGCAAT
GATCTTCCGCTTGTTGTGATGAGCGATATAGAGGACAGCCACAAGAATGGCTGCAGTCACCAGATATGCA
AAGAAGTGGCTGCTCTCCGCGCTGCCATTTCCAGAACCGTTCGGATAAAGGTCATCCTTCTCGCTACCCG
TGGAATCCGAAAGTGTTCCTTCACGGTTCTCACTGGAGGCAGAACCGGACATCTTTTCTTTCTCTTCTTT
GGGCGGTGAGCCCTCCTCGGGTCCTGTATCATCATCTTCAGCCTCTTTGGGCTCCACATCCTCAGTAGGC
TCTGAAGACTTAACTTCCTCCTGCGGGGGAGAAATGAGGTCAGTTTCCTCCCCAGATTCGGTTTTGAAAG
CATGAGGAGAAAGCTTCCCTTTGTCAGCAAGCTGGTTTGTGTCAGCCTTGGGGAGCTCCTTGTTATCAGA
AGGGTTGGAGATGGGCTTGGAATGGTCTTTCCAGGAAGGCTGCTCTGGAACCACCTTGTTAGGGCTGTCT
TTTGAGGTCTGCTCCTCCGCACCCGACTTGCTGGGCCCGTCTATTGGGCCCTGCTCCTCTGCACCGGACT
TGTTAGAGCCGTCTTTTGGAGTCTGCTTCTCCGCACCCGACTTGTTAGGGACGTCTTTTGGGGTCTGATC
CTCCGCACCCGACTTGCTGGAGCCGTCTTTTGGGGTCTGGCCGTCCGCACCCGACTTATTAGGGACATCT
TT
