[The description below was written by a language model from this plasmid's Addgene catalogue record.]
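Description:
mApple-TGNP-N-10 is a mammalian expression plasmid built on the mApple-N1 backbone (about 4.75 kb without the insert), an N1-style fluorescent protein fusion vector in which the gene of interest is placed upstream of the fluorescent protein coding sequence. It is maintained in E. coli as a high-copy plasmid under kanamycin selection, and it carries a neomycin resistance marker that allows G418 selection of stably transfected mammalian cells. No feature table accompanies the record, so the origin of replication and the promoter driving the resistance marker are not explicitly listed. The use of an SV40 polyA reverse sequencing primer suggests an SV40 polyadenylation signal lies downstream of the fusion.

The insert is human TGNP (TGOLN2, also known as TGN46, TGN38 and related aliases), a trans-Golgi network integral membrane protein. It is expressed from the CMV immediate-early promoter, which gives strong constitutive transcription in most mammalian cell lines. The red-orange monomeric fluorescent protein mApple is fused to the C terminus of TGNP. The "N-10" in the name probably denotes the N1-type fusion orientation and a 10-residue linker between the two proteins, but the record does not say so. The cloning method is also not recorded.

The stated purpose is to label the Golgi complex. The TGNP portion directs the fusion to the Golgi, where mApple fluorescence (excitation 568 nm, emission 592 nm) marks the compartment for live- or fixed-cell fluorescence microscopy. Its red emission suits it to use as an organelle marker alongside green or other spectrally distinct probes in colocalization and trafficking experiments.
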