Addgene plasmid #54954: mApple-TGNP-N-10
Purpose: Localization: Golgi Complex, Excitation: 568, Emission: 592
Depositing lab: Michael Davidson.
Backbone
  Vector backbone: mApple-N1
  Backbone size w/o insert (bp): 4750
  Vector type: Mammalian Expression
  Selectable markers: Neomycin (select with G418)
Growth in bacteria
  Bacterial resistance: Kanamycin, 50 μg/mL
  Growth temperature: 37°C
  Growth strain: DH5alpha
  Copy number: High Copy
Gene/Insert
  Gene/Insert name: TGNP (alt name: CAA64002.1)
  Species: H. sapiens (human)
  Entrez Gene: TGOLN2 (a.k.a. TGN38, TGN46, TGN48, TGN51, TTGN2, hTGN46, hTGN48, hTGN51)
  Promoter: CMV
  Tag / fusion protein: mApple (C terminal on backbone)
  Cloning method: Unknown
  Sequencing primers: 5′ CMV-F; 3′ SV40pA-R
Terms and licenses: Academic/Nonprofit Terms; Industry Terms: Not Available to Industry
Depositor comments: . Excitation = 568; Emission = 592
How to cite: mApple-TGNP-N-10 was a gift from Michael Davidson (Addgene plasmid # 54954 ; http://n2t.net/addgene:54954 ; RRID:Addgene_54954)
